>Addgene plasmid #23588 | pDONR223-PRPS1 | depositor partial sequence | sequence record 10737 | Author sequence
ATGCCGAATATCAAAATCTTCAGCGGCAGCTCCCACCAGGACTTATCTCAGAAAATTGCTGACCGCCTGG
GCCTGGAGCTAGGCAAGGTGGTGACTAAGAAATTCAGCAACCAGGAGACCTGTGTGGAAATTGGTGAAAG
TGTACGTGGAGAGGATGTCTACATTGTTCAGAGTGGTTGTGGCGAAATCAATGACAATTTAATGGAGCTT
TTGATCATGATTAATGCCTGCAAGATTGCTTCAGCCAGCCGGGTTACTGCAGTCATCCCATGCTTCCCTT
ATGCCCGGCAGGATAAGAAAGATAAGAGCCGGGCGCCAATCTCAGCCAAGCTTGTTGCAAATATGCTATC
TGTAGCAGGTGCAGATCATATTATCACCATGGACCTACATGCTTCTCAAATTCAGGGCTTTTTTGATATC
CCAGTAGACAATTTGTATGCAGAGCCGGCTGTCCTAAAGTGGATAAGGGAGAATATCTCTGAGTGGAGGA
ACTGCACTATTGTCTCACCTGATGCTGGTGGAGCTAAGAGAGTGACCTCCATTGCAGACAGGCTGAATGT
GGACTTTGCCTTGATTCACAAAGAACGGAAGAAGGCCAATGAAGTGGACCGCATGGTGCTTGTGGGAGAT
GTGAAGGATCGGGTGGCCATCCTTGTGGATGACATGGCTGACACTTGTGGCACAATCTGCCATGCAGCTG
ACAAACTTCTCTCAGCTGGCGCCACCAGAGTTTATGCCATCTTGACTCATGGAATCTTCTCCGGTCCTGC
TATTTCTCGCATCAACAACGCATGCTTTGAGGCAGTAGTAGTCACCAATACCATACCTCAGGAGGACAAG
ATGAAGCATTGCTCCAAAATACAGGTGATTGACATCTCTATGATCCTTGCAGAAGCCATCAGGAGAACTC
ACAATGGAGAATCCGTTTCTTACCTATTCAGCCATGTCCCTTTATAA
