>Addgene plasmid #23588 | pDONR223-PRPS1 | addgene partial sequence | sequence record 29408 | 23588 with M13pUC-fwd
AGCTCGGGCCCAATAATGATTTTATTTTGACTGATAGTGACCTGTTCGTTGCAACAAATTGATGAGCAAT
GCTTTTTTATAATGCCAACTTTGTACAAAAAAGTTGGCATGCCGAATATCAAAATCTTCAGCGGCAGCTC
CCACCAGGACTTATCTCAGAAAATTGCTGACCGCCTGGGCCTGGAGCTAGGCAAGGTGGTGACTAAGAAA
TTCAGCAACCAGGAGACCTGTGTGGAAATTGGTGAAAGTGTACGTGGAGAGGATGTCTACATTGTTCAGA
GTGGTTGTGGCGAAATCAATGACAATTTAATGGAGCTTTTGATCATGATTAATGCCTGCAAGATTGCTTC
AGCCAGCCGGGTTACTGCAGTCATCCCATGCTTCCCTTATGCCCGGCAGGATAAGAAAGATAAGAGCCGG
GCGCCAATCTCAGCCAAGCTTGTTGCAAATATGCTATCTGTAGCAGGTGCAGATCATATTATCACCATGG
ACCTACATGCTTCTCAAATTCAGGGCTTTTTTGATATCCCAGTAGACAATTTGTATGCAGAGCCGGCTGT
CCTAAAGTGGATAAGGGAGAATATCTCTGAGTGGAGGAACTGCACTATTGTCTCACCTGATGCTGGTGGA
GCTAAGAGAGTGACCTCCATTGCAGACAGGCTGAATGTGGACTTTGCCTTGATTCACAAAGAACGGAAGA
AGGCCAATGAAGTGGACCGCATGGTGCTTGTGGGAGATGTGAAGGATCGGGTGGCCATCCTTGTGGATGA
CATGGCTGACACTTGTGGCACA
