[The description below was written by a language model from this plasmid's Addgene catalogue record.]
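Description:
pDONR223-PRPS1 is a Gateway entry-type clone in which the human PRPS1 open reading frame (phosphoribosyl pyrophosphate synthetase 1, about 957 bp) has been recombined into the Invitrogen pDONR223 donor backbone (about 5 kb without insert). It is a high-copy bacterial plasmid maintained in standard E. coli cloning strains under spectinomycin selection. No feature table accompanies the record, so the origin of replication and the exact recombination sites are not itemised. In a clone of this kind, made by Gateway cloning into a donor vector, the ORF is normally flanked by attL sites that allow transfer into attR-containing destination vectors by LR recombination. M13 forward and reverse primer sites flank the insert for sequence verification.

The plasmid carries no eukaryotic promoter or expression elements for the insert, so it serves as a shuttle and storage vehicle for the ORF, not as an expression construct, and the depositors state that it should not be transfected directly. The PRPS1 ORF was deliberately cloned without a stop codon, so that moving it into a destination vector fuses it in frame to a C-terminal epitope tag of choice, with the destination vector supplying the stop codon. The depositors point to a companion set of lentiviral destination vectors (the pLX301–pLX304 series) for expressing these ORFs in mammalian cells. The clone belongs to a larger collection of human ORFs distributed as a kit. The associated publication concerns resistance to RAF inhibition through MAP kinase pathway reactivation, which is consistent with use of the collection in systematic gain-of-function experiments.
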