Addgene plasmid #23588: pDONR223-PRPS1
Depositing lab: William Hahn & David Root. Depositing organization: Dana-Farber Cancer Institute. Publication: COT drives resistance to RAF inhibition through MAP kinase pathway reactivation. Johannessen CM, Boehm JS, Kim SY, Thomas SR, Wardwell L, Johnson LA, Emery CM, Stransky N, Cogdill AP, Barretina J, Caponigro G, Hieronymus H, Murray RR, Salehi-Ashtiani K, Hill DE, Vidal M, Zhao JJ, Yang X, Alkan O, Kim S, Harris JL, Wilson CJ, Myer VE, Finan PM, Root DE, Roberts TM, Golub T, Flaherty KT, Dummer R, Weber BL, Sellers WR, Schlegel R, Wargo JA, Hahn WC, Garraway LA. Nature. 2010 Dec 16;468(7326):968-72. doi: 10.1038/nature09627 PubMed 21107320.
Backbone
  Vector backbone: pDONR223
  Backbone manufacturer: Invitrogen
  Backbone size w/o insert (bp): 5005
  Vector type: Gateway Donor vector
Growth in bacteria
  Bacterial resistance: Spectinomycin, 50 μg/mL
  Growth temperature: 37°C
  Growth strain: DH5alpha
  Copy number: High Copy
Gene/Insert
  Gene/Insert name: PRPS1 (alt name: phosphoribosyl pyrophosphate synthetase 1;PRPS1)
  Species: H. sapiens (human)
  Insert size (bp): 957
  Entrez Gene: PRPS1 (a.k.a. ARTS, CMTX5, DFN2, DFNX1, PPRibP, PRS-I, PRSI)
  Cloning method: Gateway Cloning
  Sequencing primers: 5′ M13pUC-fwd; 3′ M13rev
Terms and licenses: Academic/Nonprofit Terms; Industry Terms: Not Available to Industry
Depositor comments: The ORF has no Stop codon. This design enables easy recombination into a destination vector to add an epitope tag of choice and Stop codon to the ORF. Do NOT use this plasmid directly for transfections. A set of 4 custom lentiviral vectors is available ( pLX301 (http://www.addgene.org/25895/) , pLX302 (http://www.addgene.org/25896/) , pLX303 (http://www.addgene.org/25897/) , pLX304 (http://www.addgene.org/25890/) ) to be used to express these ORFs in mammalian cells. These plasmids are not included in the kit and must be ordered separately.
How to cite: pDONR223-PRPS1 was a gift from William Hahn & David Root (Addgene plasmid # 23588 ; http://n2t.net/addgene:23588 ; RRID:Addgene_23588)
